Addgene plasmid #212121: pALS3-Ma-sfGFP-TAG150
Purpose: Fluorescence plasmid for selecting ncAA-encoding Methanomethylophilus alvus Pyl-RS mutants. Expresses sfGFP-TAG150 and M. alvus Pyl-tRNA(6). p15a origin. Tetracycline resistance.
Depositing lab: Ryan Mehl. Depositing organization: Oregon State University.
Backbone
  Vector backbone: pALS3
  Backbone size w/o insert (bp): 4807
  Total vector size (bp): 5551
  Vector type: Bacterial Expression
Growth in bacteria
  Bacterial resistance: Tetracycline, 10 μg/mL
  Growth temperature: 37°C
  Growth strain: DH5alpha
  Copy number: Low Copy
Gene/Insert 1
  Gene/Insert name: sfGFP-150TAG
  Insert size (bp): 744
  Mutation: N150TAG
  Promoter: araC
  Tag / fusion protein: His6 (C terminal on insert)
  Cloning method: Restriction Enzyme; 5′ cloning site NocI (not destroyed); 3′ cloning site PstI (not destroyed)
  Sequencing primers: 5′ ATGCCATAGCATTTTTATCC
Gene/Insert 2
  Gene/Insert name: M. alvus Pyl-tRNA(6)
  Species: Methanomethylophilus alvus
  Insert size (bp): 75
  Promoter: lpp
  Cloning method: Unknown
  Sequencing primers: 5′ TTCTGTTGCCCGTCTCACTG
Terms and licenses: Academic/Nonprofit Terms; Industry Terms: Not Available to Industry
Depositor comments: This plasmid encodes expression of a) sfGFP with an amber (TAG) codon at N150 and b) Methanomethylophilus alvus tRNA(6). It is to be paired with a plasmid that expresses an M. alvus pyrrolysyl-tRNA synthetase (MaRS). The pALS3 plasmid is used during fluorescence-based selection and characterization of MaRS mutants. It is distinguished from a previous Ma version by containing a tetracycline efflux marker.
How to cite: pALS3-Ma-sfGFP-TAG150 was a gift from Ryan Mehl (Addgene plasmid # 212121 ; http://n2t.net/addgene:212121 ; RRID:Addgene_212121)
