[The description below was written by a language model from this plasmid's Addgene catalogue record and pLannotate feature annotations shown in this document.]
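Description:
pALS3-Ma-sfGFP-TAG150 is a 5.5 kb bacterial expression plasmid built on the pALS3 backbone. It serves as the fluorescent reporter half of a two-plasmid genetic code expansion system in E. coli. It replicates from a p15A origin, listed as low copy, which is compatible with ColE1-type plasmids and so allows it to coexist with a separate synthetase plasmid. Selection is by tetracycline, through a full-length tetracycline efflux gene driven by its own tet promoter. The depositor notes that this efflux marker is what distinguishes it from an earlier M. alvus version of the plasmid. The short rop, lacI, lacZα, RSF ori and additional TcR fragments in the feature table appear to be backbone remnants rather than functional parts.

The reporter is superfolder GFP with an amber stop codon replacing N150 and a C-terminal His6 tag. The automated annotation labels this GFP reading frame as the related variant oxGFP. It is expressed from the arabinose-inducible araBAD promoter, with the divergently transcribed araC regulator upstream and the rrnB T1 and T2 terminators downstream. The second insert is the 75 nt Methanomethylophilus alvus pyrrolysyl tRNA variant Pyl-tRNA(6) under the constitutive lpp promoter; this small cassette was not picked up in the feature table.

Full-length fluorescent sfGFP is made only when the TAG codon is suppressed by charged tRNA. Fluorescence therefore reports the activity of a co-expressed M. alvus pyrrolysyl-tRNA synthetase toward a noncanonical amino acid. The plasmid is used for fluorescence-based selection and characterization of such synthetase mutants, and the His6 tag could allow purification of the suppressed product.
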