Features (pLannotate 1.2.2; 17 found; start..end, strand, type, name):
    142..172     -  CDS            rop (fragment): Rop protein, which maintains plasmids at low copy number; rop
    294..1172    -  CDS            araC: L-arabinose regulatory protein; araC
   1199..1483    +  promoter       araBAD promoter: araBAD; promoter of the L-arabinose operon of E. coli; the araC regulatory gene is transcribed in the opposite direction (Guzman et al., 1995)
   1517..2233    +  CDS            oxGFP: oxGFP is a basic (constitutively fluorescent) green fluorescent protein published in 2015, derived from Aequorea victoria.
   2387..2502    +  ncRNA          5S rRNA: Accession: RF00001 - 5S ribosomal RNA
   2506..2592    +  terminator     rrnB T1 terminator: Escherichia coli rrnB; transcription terminator T1 from the E. coli rrnB gene
   2684..2711    +  terminator     rrnB T2 terminator: transcription terminator T2 from the E. coli rrnB gene
   2730..2819    -  CDS            YPB2_ECOLX (fragment): Protein predicted: Swiss-Prot protein existence level 4. From Escherichia coli.
   2806..2863    +  CDS            TcR (fragment): tetracycline efflux protein; tet; confers resistance to tetracycline
   2860..2953    -  CDS            TcR (fragment): tetracycline efflux protein; tet; confers resistance to tetracycline
   3013..3056    +  CDS            lacI (fragment): lac repressor; lacI; The lac repressor binds to the lac operator to inhibit transcription in E. coli. This inhibition can be relieved by adding lactose or isopropyl-β-D-thiogalactopyranoside (IPTG).
   3230..3259    +  terminator     bacterial terminator (fragment): putative bacterial transcription terminator
   3267..3354    +  CDS            lacZα (fragment): LacZα fragment of β-galactosidase; lacZ fragment
   3431..3459    +  promoter       tet promoter: E. coli promoter for tetracycline efflux protein gene
   3507..4697    +  CDS            TcR: tetracycline efflux protein; tet; confers resistance to tetracycline
   4871..4924    -  rep_origin     RSF ori (fragment): Plasmids containing the RSF 1030 origin of replication can be propagated in E. coli cells that contain additional plasmids with compatible origins.
   5012..6       -  rep_origin     p15A ori (across the origin): Plasmids containing the medium-copy-number p15A origin of replication can be propagated in E. coli cells that contain a second plasmid with the ColE1 origin.
>Addgene plasmid #212121 | pALS3-Ma-sfGFP-TAG150 | addgene full sequence | sequence record 444186 | Addgene NGS Result
TCTCAAGAAGATCATCTTATTAATCAGATAAAATATTTCTAGATTTCAGTGCAATTTATCTCTTCAAATG
TAGCACCTGAAGTCAGCCCCATACGATATAAGTTGTAATTCTCATGTTAGTCATGCCCCGCGCCCAGGAT
CTCACCGTCATCACCGAAACGCGCGAGGCAGCAGATCAATTCGCGCGCGAAGGCGAAGCGGCATGCATAA
TGTGCCTGTCAAATGGACGAAGCAGGGATTCTGCAAACCCTATGCTACTCCGTCAAGCCGTCAATTGTCT
GATTCGTTACCAATTATGACAACTTGACGGCTACATCATTCACTTTTTCTTCACAACCGGCACGGAACTC
GCTCGGGCTGGCCCCGGTGCATTTTTTAAATACCCGCGAGAAATAGAGTTGATCGTCAAAACCAACATTG
CGACCGACGGTGGCGATAGGCATCCGGGTGGTGCTCAAAAGCAGCTTCGCCTGGCTGATACGTTGGTCCT
CGCGCCAGCTTAAGACGCTAATCCCTAACTGCTGGCGGAAAAGATGTGACAGACGCGACGGCGACAAGCA
AACATGCTGTGCGACGCTGGCGATATCAAAATTGCTGTCTGCCAGGTGATCGCTGATGTACTGACAAGCC
TCGCGTACCCGATTATCCATCGGTGGATGGAGCGACTCGTTAATCGCTTCCATGCGCCGCAGTAACAATT
GCTCAAGCAGATTTATCGCCAGCAGCTCCGAATAGCGCCCTTCCCCTTGCCCGGCGTTAATGATTTGCCC
AAACAGGTCGCTGAAATGCGGCTGGTGCGCTTCATCCGGGCGAAAGAACCCCGTATTGGCAAATATTGAC
GGCCAGTTAAGCCATTCATGCCAGTAGGCGCGCGGACGAAAGTAAACCCACTGGTGATACCATTCGCGAG
CCTCCGGATGACGACCGTAGTGATGAATCTCTCCTGGCGGGAACAGCAAAATATCACCCGGTCGGCAAAC
AAATTCTCGTCCCTGATTTTTCACCACCCCCTGACCGCGAATGGTGAGATTGAGAATATAACCTTTCATT
CCCAGCGGTCGGTCGATAAAAAAATCGAGATAACCGTTGGCCTCAATCGGCGTTAAACCCGCCACCAGAT
GGGCATTAAACGAGTATCCCGGCAGCAGGGGATCATTTTGCGCTTCAGCCATACTTTTCATACTCCCGCC
ATTCAGAGAAGAAACCAATTGTCCATATTGCATCAGACATTGCCGTCACTGCGTCTTTTACTGGCTCTTC
TCGCTAACCAAACCGGTAACCCCGCTTATTAAAAGCATTCTGTAACAAAGCGGGACCAAAGCCATGACAA
AAACGCGTAACAAAAGTGTCTATAATCACGGCAGAAAAGTCCACATTGATTATTTGCACGGCGTCACACT
TTGCTATGCCATAGCATTTTTATCCATAAGATTAGCGGATCCTACCTGACGCTTTTTATCGCAACTCTCT
ACTGTTTCTCCATACCCGTTTTTTGGGCTAACAGGAGGAATTAACCATGGTTAGCAAAGGTGAAGAACTG
TTTACCGGCGTTGTGCCGATTCTGGTGGAACTGGATGGTGATGTGAATGGCCATAAATTTAGCGTTCGTG
GCGAAGGCGAAGGTGATGCGACCAACGGTAAACTGACCCTGAAATTTATTTGCACCACCGGTAAACTGCC
GGTTCCGTGGCCGACCCTGGTGACCACCCTGACCTATGGCGTTCAGTGCTTTAGCCGCTATCCGGATCAT
ATGAAACGCCATGATTTCTTTAAAAGCGCGATGCCGGAAGGCTATGTGCAGGAACGTACCATTAGCTTCA
AAGATGATGGCACCTATAAAACCCGTGCGGAAGTTAAATTTGAAGGCGATACCCTGGTGAACCGCATTGA
ACTGAAAGGTATTGATTTTAAAGAAGATGGCAACATTCTGGGTCATAAACTGGAATATAATTTCAACAGC
CATTAGGTGTATATTACCGCCGATAAACAGAAAAATGGCATCAAAGCGAACTTTAAAATCCGTCACAACG
TGGAAGATGGTAGCGTGCAGCTGGCGGATCATTATCAGCAGAATACCCCGATTGGTGATGGCCCGGTGCT
GCTGCCGGATAATCATTATCTGAGCACCCAGAGCGTTCTGAGCAAAGATCCGAATGAAAAACGTGATCAT
ATGGTGCTGCTGGAATTTGTTACCGCCGCGGGCATTACCCACGGTATGGATGAACTGTATAAAGGCAGCC
ACCATCATCATCACCATTAAAGCTCGAGATCTGCAGCTGGTACCATATGGGAATTCGAAGCTTGGCTGTT
TTGGCGGATGAGAGAAGATTTTCAGCCTGATACAGATTAAATCAGAACGCAGAAGCGGTCTGATAAAACA
GAATTTGCCTGGCGGCAGTAGCGCGGTGGTCCCACCTGACCCCATGCCGAACTCAGAAGTGAAACGCCGT
AGCGCCGATGGTAGTGTGGGGTCTCCCCATGCGAGAGTAGGGAACTGCCAGGCATCAAATAAAACGAAAG
GCTCAGTCGAAAGACTGGGCCTTTCGTTTTATCTGTTGTTTGTCGGTGAACGCTCTCCTGAGTAGGACAA
ATCCGCCGGGAGCGGATTTGAACGTTGCGAAGCAACGGCCCGGAGGGTGGCGGGCAGGACGCCCGCCATA
AACTGCCAGGCATCAAATTAAGCAGAAGGCCATCCTGACGGATGGCCTTTTTGCGTTTCTACAAACTCTG
TCGACACAGATGTAGGTGTTCCACAGGGTAGCCAGCAGCATCCTGCGATGCAGATCCGGAACATAATGGT
GCAGGGCGCTTGTTTCGGCGTGGGTATGGTGGCAGGCCCCGTGGCCGGGGGACTGTTGGGCGCTGCCGGC
ACCTGTCCTACGAGTTGCATGATAAAGAAGACAGTCATAAGTGCGGCGACGATAGTCATGCCCCGCGCCC
ACCGGAAGGAGCTACCGGCAGCGGTGCGGACTGTTGTAACTCAGAATAAGAAATGAGGCCGCTCATGGCG
TTCTGTTGCCCGTCTCACTGGTGAAAAGAAAAACAACCCTGGCGCCGCTTCTTTGAGCGAACGATCAAAA
ATAAGTGGCGCCCCATCAAAAAAATATTCTCAACATAAAAAACTTTGTGTAATACTTGTAACGCTAGATC
TGGGGGACGGTCCGGCGACCAGCGGGTCTCTAAAACCTAGCATAGCGGGGTTCGACACCCCGGTCTCTCG
CCAACTAGTATCCTTAGCGAAAGCTAAGGATTTTTTTTAAGCTTGGCACTGGCCGTCGTTTTACAACGTC
GTGACTGGGAAAACCCTGGCGTTACCCAACTTAATCGCCTTGCAGCACATCCCCCTTTCGCCAGACGCTC
TCCCTTATGCGACTCCTGCAATGTAGCACCTGAAGTCAGCCCCATACGATATAAGTTGTAATTCTCATGT
TTGACAGCTTATCATCGATAAGCTTTAATGCGGTAGTTTATCACAGTTAAATTGCTAACGCAGTCAGGCA
CCGTGTATGAAATCTAACAATGCGCTCATCGTCATCCTCGGCACCGTCACCCTGGATGCTGTAGGCATAG
GCTTGGTTATGCCGGTACTGCCGGGCCTCTTGCGGGATATCGTCCATTCCGACAGCATCGCCAGTCACTA
TGGCGTGCTGCTAGCGCTATATGCGTTGATGCAATTTCTATGCGCACCCGTTCTCGGAGCACTGTCCGAC
CGCTTTGGCCGCCGCCCAGTCCTGCTCGCTTCGCTACTTGGAGCCACTATCGACTACGCGATCATGGCGA
CCACACCCGTCCTGTGGATCCTCTACGCCGGACGCATCGTGGCCGGCATCACCGGCGCCACAGGTGCGGT
TGCTGGCGCCTATATCGCCGACATCACCGATGGGGAAGATCGGGCTCGCCACTTCGGGCTCATGAGCGCT
TGTTTCGGCGTGGGTATGGTGGCAGGCCCCGTGGCCGGGGGACTGTTGGGCGCCATCTCCTTGCATGCAC
CATTCCTTGCGGCGGCGGTGCTCAACGGCCTCAACCTACTACTGGGCTGCTTCCTAATGCAGGAGTCGCA
TAAGGGAGAGCGTCGACCGATGCCCTTGAGAGCCTTCAACCCAGTCAGCTCCTTCCGGTGGGCGCGGGGC
ATGACTATCGTCGCCGCACTTATGACTGTCTTCTTTATCATGCAACTCGTAGGACAGGTGCCGGCAGCGC
TCTGGGTCATTTTCGGCGAGGACCGCTTTCGCTGGAGCGCGACGATGATCGGCCTGTCGCTTGCGGTATT
CGGAATCTTGCACGCCCTCGCTCAAGCCTTCGTCACTGGTCCCGCCACCAAACGTTTCGGCGAGAAGCAG
GCCATTATCGCCGGCATGGCGGCCGACGCGCTGGGCTACGTCTTGCTGGCGTTCGCGACGCGAGGCTGGA
TGGCCTTCCCCATTATGATTCTTCTCGCTTCCGGCGGCATCGGGATGCCCGCGTTGCAGGCCATGCTGTC
CAGGCAGGTAGATGACGACCATCAGGGACAGCTTCAAGGATCGCTCGCGGCTCTTACCAGCCTAACTTCG
ATCATTGGACCGCTGATCGTCACGGCGATTTATGCCGCCTCGGCGAGCACATGGAACGGGTTGGCATGGA
TTGTAGGCGCCGCCCTATACCTTGTCTGCCTCCCCGCGTTGCGTCGCGGTGCATGGAGCCGGGCCACCTC
GACCTGAATGGAAGCCGGCGGCACCTCGCTAACGGATTCACCACTCCAAGAATTGGAGCCAATCAATTCT
TGCGGAGAACTGTGAATGCGCAAACCAACCCTTGGCAGAACATATCCATCGCGTCCGCCATCTCCAGCAG
CCGCACGCGGCGCATCTCGGGCTCCTTGCATGCACCATTCCCGCTTCCTCGCTCACTGACTCGCTACGCT
CGGTCGTTCGACTGCGGCGAGCGGAAATGGCTTACGAACGGGGCGGAGATTTCCTGGAAGATGCCAGGAA
GATACTTAACAGGGAAGTGAGAGGGCCGCGGCAAAGCCGTTTTTCCATAGGCTCCGCCCCCCTGACAAGC
ATCACGAAATCTGACGCTCAAATCAGTGGTGGCGAAACCCGACAGGACTATAAAGATACCAGGCGTTTCC
CCCTGGCGGCTCCCTCGTGCGCTCTCCTGTTCCTGCCTTTCGGTTTACCGGTGTCATTCCGCTGTTATGG
CCGCGTTTGTCTCATTCCACGCCTGACACTCAGTTCCGGGTAGGCAGTTCGCTCCAAGCTGGACTGTATG
CACGAACCCCCCGTTCAGTCCGACCGCTGCGCCTTATCCGGTAACTATCGTCTTGAGTCCAACCCGGAAA
GACATGCAAAAGCACCACTGGCAGCAGCCACTGGTAATTGATTTAGAGGAGTTAGTCTTGAAGTCATGCG
CCGGTTAAGGCTAAACTGAAAGGACAAGTTTTGGTGACTGCGCTCCTCCAAGCCAGTTACCTCGGTTCAA
AGAGTTGGTAGCTCAGAGAACCTTCGAAAAACCGCCCTGCAAGGCGGTTTTTTCGTTTTCAGAGCAAGAG
ATTACGCGCAGACCAAAACGA
